Addgene plasmid #56027: dKatushka-CytERM-N-17
Purpose: Localization: Endoplasmic Reticulum, Excitation: 588, Emission: 635
Depositing lab: Michael Davidson. Depositing organization: Florida State University, Tallahassee.
Backbone
  Vector backbone: dKatushka-N1
  Backbone size w/o insert (bp): 4750
  Vector type: Mammalian Expression
  Selectable markers: Neomycin (select with G418)
Growth in bacteria
  Bacterial resistance: Kanamycin, 50 μg/mL
  Growth temperature: 37°C
  Growth strain: DH5alpha
  Copy number: High Copy
Gene/Insert
  Gene/Insert name: CytERM (alt names: Cytochrome p450; NM_001171120.1)
  Promoter: CMV
  Tag / fusion protein: dKatushka (C terminal on backbone)
  Cloning method: Unknown
  Sequencing primers: 5′ CMV-F; 3′ SV40pA-R
Terms and licenses: Academic/Nonprofit Terms; Industry Terms
Depositor comments: Cytochrome p450 . Excitation = 588; Emission = 635
How to cite: dKatushka-CytERM-N-17 was a gift from Michael Davidson (Addgene plasmid # 56027 ; http://n2t.net/addgene:56027 ; RRID:Addgene_56027)
