[The description below was written by a language model from this plasmid's Addgene catalogue record.]
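Description:
dKatushka-CytERM-N-17 is a mammalian expression plasmid built on the dKatushka-N1 backbone (about 4.75 kb without the insert), an N1-style fusion vector in which a gene of interest is cloned upstream of the fluorescent protein coding sequence. It is maintained in E. coli as a high-copy plasmid under kanamycin selection. It also carries a neomycin resistance marker, so transfected mammalian cells can be selected with G418 if stable lines are wanted. The record does not include a feature table, so the specific origins of replication and the promoters driving the resistance cassette are not stated. The use of an SV40 polyA reverse sequencing primer suggests an SV40 polyadenylation signal downstream of the fusion.

The insert is CytERM, a sequence derived from cytochrome P450. The record does not state the length or exact boundaries of the fragment, nor the source species. It is expressed from the CMV promoter, a strong constitutive promoter in most mammalian cell types, and is fused at its C-terminus to dKatushka, a far-red fluorescent protein with recorded excitation and emission maxima of 588 nm and 635 nm. The "N-17" in the name probably refers to the linker between the two parts, but the record does not explain it.

The stated purpose is endoplasmic reticulum localization: the cytochrome P450-derived portion directs the fusion to the ER, so the fluorescent protein labels that organelle. The construct is therefore suited to use as a far-red ER marker for fluorescence imaging of transfected mammalian cells, including multicolour experiments alongside green or yellow reporters.
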