>Addgene plasmid #56027 | dKatushka-CytERM-N-17 | depositor partial sequence | sequence record 86936 | insert sequence
ATAAGCAGAGCTGGTTTAGTGAACCGTCAGATCCGCTAGCGCTACCGGACTCAGATCTGGTACCCCTTGC
AGCTTCCAGTTGTCAGGAAGAGAAGGCTCCCATGGATCCTGTGGTGGTGCTGGGGCTCTGTCTCTCCTGT
TTGCTTCTCCTTTCACTCTGGAAACAGAGCTATGGGGGAGGGAAGCTTCGAATTCTGCAGTCGACGGTAC
CGCGGGCCCGGGATCCACCGGTCGCCACCATGGTGGGTGAGGATAGCGTGCTGATCACCGAGAACATGCA
CATGAAACTGTACATGGAGGGCACCGTGAACGACCACCACTTCAAGTGCACATCCGAGGGCGAAGGCAAG
CCCTACGAGGGCACCCAGACCATGAAGATCAAGGTGGTCGAGGGCGGCCCTCTCCCCTTCGCCTTCGACA
TCCTGGCTACCAGCTTCATGTACGGCAGCAAAACCTTTATCAACCACACCCAGGGCATCCCCGACTTCTT
TAAGCAGTCCTTCCCTGAGGGCTTCACATGGGAGAGGATCACCACATACGAAGACGGGGGCGTGCTGACC
GCTACCCAGGACACCAGCCTCCAGAACGGCTGCCTCATCTACAACGTCAAGATCAACGGGGTGAACTTCC
CATCCAACGGCCCTGTGATGCAGAAGAAAACACTCGGCTGGGAGGCCAGCACCGAGATGCTGTACCCCGC
TGACAGCGGCCTGAGAGGCCATAGCCAGATGGCCCTGAAGCTCGTGGGCGGGGGCTACCTGCACTGCTCC
CTCAAGACCACATACAGATCCAAGAAACCCGCTAAGAACCTCAAGATGCCCGGCTTCTACTTCGTGGACA
GGAGACTGGAAAGAATCAAGGAGGCCGACAAAGAGACCTACGTCGAGCAGCACGAGATGGCTGTGGCCAG
GTACTGCGACCTGCCTAGCAAACTGGGGCACAGCTGATGCGGCCGCGACTCTAGATCATAATCAGCCATA
CCACATTTGTAGAGGTTTTACTTGCTTTAAAAAACCTCCCACACTCCCCCTGAACCTGAAACATAAAATG
AATGCAATTGTGTGT
