>Addgene plasmid #56027 | dKatushka-CytERM-N-17 | addgene partial sequence | sequence record 139319 | CMV-F 5'-CGCAAATGGGCGGTAGGCGTG-3'
ATCCGCTAGCGCTACCGGACTCAGATCTGGTACCCCTTGCAGCTTCCAGTTGTCAGGAAGAGAAGGCTCC
CATGGATCCTGTGGTGGTGCTGGGGCTCTGTCTCTCCTGTTTGCTTCTCCTTTCACTCTGGAAACAGAGC
TATGGGGGAGGGAAGCTTCGAATTCTGCAGTCGACGGTACCGCGGGCCCGGGATCCACCGGTCGCCACCA
TGGTGGGTGAGGATAGCGTGCTGATCACCGAGAACATGCACATGAAACTGTACATGGAGGGCACCGTGAA
CGACCACCACTTCAAGTGCACATCCGAGGGCGAAGGCAAGCCCTACGAGGGCACCCAGACCATGAAGATC
AAGGTGGTCGAGGGCGGCCCTCTCCCCTTCGCCTTCGACATCCTGGCTACCAGCTTCATGTACGGCAGCA
AAACCTTTATCAACCACACCCAGGGCATCCCCGACTTCTTTAAGCAGTCCTTCCCTGAGGGCTTCACATG
GGAGAGGATCACCACATACGAAGACGGGGGCGTGCTGACCGCTACCCAGGACACCAGCCTCCAGAACGGC
TGCCTCATCTACAACGTCAAGATCAACGGGGTGAACTTCCCATCCAACGGCCCTGTGATGCAGAAGAAAA
CACTCGGCTGGGAGGCCAGCACCGAGATGCTGTACCCCGCTGACAGCGGCCTGAGAGGCCATAGCCAGAT
GGCCCTGAAGCTCGTGGGCGGGGGCTACCTGCACTGCTCCCTCAAGACCACATACAGATCCAAGAA
